>Addgene plasmid #63526 | pFusB3-42 | depositor partial sequence | sequence record 105570 | pFUSB3_GGC
AGTCTTAAGCGTCTCATGGCCTGACCCCGGACCAAGTGGTGGCTATCGCCAGCAACAATGGCGGCAAGCA
AGCGCTCGAAACGGTGCAGCGGCTGTTGCCGGTGCTGTGCCAGGACCATGGCCTGACCCCGGACCAAGTG
GTGGCTATCGCCAGCAACAATGGCGGCAAGCAAGCGCTCGAAACGGTGCAGCGGCTGTTGCCGGTGCTGT
GCCAGGACCATGGCCTGACTCCGGACCAAGTGGTGGCTATCGCCAGCCACGATGGCGGCAAGCAAGCGCT
CGAAACGGTGCAGCGGCTGTTGCCGGTGCTGTGCCAGGACCATGGCCTGACCCCGGACCAAGTGGTGGCT
ATCGAGACGTC
