>Addgene plasmid #63526 | pFusB3-42 | depositor partial sequence | sequence record 105571 | FusB3
CGTCTCATGGCCTGACCCCGGACCAAGTGGTGGCTATCGAGACCGGCGCCGCTACAGGGCGCGTCCCATT
CGCCATTCAGGCTGCGCAACTGTTGGGAAGGGCGATCGGTGCGGGCCTCTTCGCTATTACGCCAGCTGGC
GAAAGGGGGATGTGCTGCAAGGCGATTAAGTTGGGTAACGCCAGGGTTTTCCCAGTCACGACGTTGTAAA
ACGACGGCCAGTGAGCGCGCGTAATACGACTCACTATAGGGCGAATTGGGTACCGGGCCCCCCCTCGAGG
TCCTCCAGCTTTTGTTCCCTTTAGTGAGGGTTAATTGCGCGCTTGGCGTAATCATGGTCATAGCTGTTTC
CTGTGTGAAATTGTTATCCGCTCACAATTCCACACAACATACGAGCCGGAAGCATAAAGTGTAAAGCCTG
GGGTGCCTAATGAGTGAGCTAACTCACATTAATTGCGTTGCGCTCACTGCCCGCTTTCCACCGGTGGTCT
CGCCAGGACCATGGCCTGACCCCGGACCAAGTGGTGGCTATCGAGACGTCTAGACCAGCCAGGACAGAAA
TGCCTCGACTTCGCTGCTACCCAAGGTTGCCGGGTGACGCACACCGTGGAAACGGATGAAGGCACGAACC
CAGTGGACATAAGCCTGTTCGGTTCGTAAGCTGTAATGCAAGTAGCGTATGCGCTCACGCAACTGGTCCA
GAACCTTGACCGAACGCAGCGGTGGTAACGGCGCAGTGGCGGTTTTCATGGCTTGTTATGACTGTTTTTT
TGGGGTACAGTCTATGCCTCGGGCATCCAAGCAGCAAGCGCGTTACGCCGTGGGTCGATGTTTGATGTTA
TGGAGCAGCAACGATGTTACGCAGCAGGGCAGTCGCCCTAAAACAAAGTTAAACATTATGAGGGAAGCGG
TGATCGCCGAAGTATCGACTCAACTATCAGAGGTAGTTGGCGTCATCGAGCGCCATCTCGAACCGACGTT
GCTGGCCGTACATTTGTACGGCTCCGCAGTGGATGGCGGCCTGAAGCCACACAGTGATATTGATTTGCTG
GTTACGGTGACCGTAAGGCTTGATGAAACAACGCGGCGAGCTTTGATCAACGACCTTTTGGAAACTTCGG
CTTCCCCTGGAGAGAGCGAGATTCTCCGCGCTGTAGAAGTCACCATTGTTGTGCACGACGACATCATTCC
GTGGCGTTATCCAGCTAAGCGCGAACTGCAATTTGGAGAATGGCAGCGCAATGACATTCTTGCAGGTATC
TTCGAGCCAGCCACGATCGACATTGATCTGGCTATCTTGCTGACAAAAGCAAGAGAACATAGCGTTGCCT
TGGTAGGTCCAGCGGCGGAGGAACTCTTTGATCCGGTTCCTGAACAGGATCTATTTGAGGCGCTAAATGA
AACCTTAACGCTATGGAACTCGCCGCCCGACTGGGCTGGCGATGAGCGAAATGTAGTGCTTACGTTGTCC
CGCATTTGGTACAGCGCAGTAACCGGCAAAATCGCGCCGAAGGATGTCGCTGCCGACTGGGCAATGGAGC
GCCTGCCGGCCCAGTATCAGCCCGTCATACTTGAAGCTAGACAGGCTTATCTTGGACAAGAAGAAGATCG
CTTGGCCTCGCGCGCAGATCAGTTGGAAGAATTTGTCCACTACGTGAAAGGCGAGATCACCAAGGTAGTC
GGCAAATAACCCTCGAGCCACCCATGACCAAAATCCCTTAACGTGAGTTACGCGTCGTTCCACTGAGCGT
CAGACCCCGTAGAAAAGATCAAAGGATCTTCTTGAGATCCTTTTTTTCTGCGCGTAATCTGCTGCTTGCA
AACAAAAAAACCACCGCTACCAGCGGTGGTTTGTTTGCCGGATCAAGAGCTACCAACTCTTTTTCCGAAG
GTAACTGGCTTCAGCAGAGCGCAGATACCAAATACTGTCCTTCTAGTGTAGCCGTAGTTAGGCCACCACT
TCAAGAACTCTGTAGCACCGCCTACATACCTCGCTCTGCTAATCCTGTTACCAGTGGCTGCTGCCAGTGG
CGATAAGTCGTGTCTTACCGGGTTGGACTCAAGACGATAGTTACCGGATAAGGCGCAGCGGTCGGGCTGA
ACGGGGGGTTCGTGCACACAGCCCAGCTTGGAGCGAACGACCTACACCGAACTGAGATACCTACAGCGTG
AGCATTGAGAAAGCGCCACGCTTCCCGAAGGGAGAAAGGCGGACAGGTATCCGGTAAGCGGCAGGGTCGG
AACAGGAGAGCGCACGAGGGAGCTTCCAGGGGGAAACGCCTGGTATCTTTATAGTCCTGTCGGGTTTCGC
CACCTCTGACTTGAGCGTCGATTTTTGTGATGCTCGTCAGGGGGGCGGAGCCTATGGAAAAACGCCAGCA
ACGCGGCCTTTTTACGGTTCCTGGCCTTTTGCTGGCCTTTTGCTCACATGTTCTTTCCTGCGTTATCCCC
TGATTCTGTGGATAACCGTATTACCGCCTTTGAGTGAGCTGATACCGCTCGCCGCAGCCGAACGACCGAG
CGCAGCGAGTCAGTGAGCGAGGAAGCGGAAGAGCGCCCAATACGCAAACCGCCTCTCCCCGCGCGTTGGC
CGATTCATTAATGCAGCTGGCACGACAGGTTTCCCGACTGGAAAGCGGGCAGTGAGCGCAACGCAATTAA
TACGCGTACCGCTAGCCAGGAAGAGTTTGTAGAAACGCAAAAAGGCCATCCGTCAGGATGGCCTTCTGCT
TAGTTTGATGCCTGGCAGTTTATGGCGGGCGTCCTGCCCGCCACCCTCCGGGCCGTTGCTTCACAACGTT
CAAATCCGCTCCCGGCGGATTTGTCCTACTCAGGAGAGCGTTCACCGACAAACAACAGATAAAACGAAAG
GCCCAGTCTTCCGACTGAGCCTTTCGTTTTATTTGATGCCTGGCAGTTCCCTACTCTCGCGTTAACGCTA
GCATGGATGTTTTCCCAGTCACGACGTTGTAAAACGACGGCCAGTCTTAAG
