>Addgene plasmid #63526 | pFusB3-42 | addgene partial sequence | sequence record 116288 | pCR8_R1 5'-cgaaccgaacaggcttatgt-3'
GGTGTGCGTCACCCGGCAACCTTGGGTAGCAGCGAAGTCGAGGCATTTCTGTCCTGGCTGGTCTAGACGT
CTCGATAGCCACCACTTGGTCCGGGGTCAGGCCATGGTCCTGGCACAGCACCGGCAACAGCCGCTGCACC
GTTTCGAGCGCTTGCTTGCCGCCATCGTGGCTGGCGATAGCCACCACTTGGTCCGGAGTCAGGCCATGGT
CCTGGCACAGCACCGGCAACAGCCGCTGCACCGTTTCGAGCGCTTGCTTGCCGCCATTGTTGCTGGCGAT
AGCCACCACTTGGTCCGGGGTCAGGCCATGGTCCTGGCACAGCACCGGCAACAGCCGCTGCACCGTTTCG
AGCGCTTGCTTGCCGCCATTGTTGCTGGCGATAGCCACCACTTGGTCCGGGGTCAGGCCATGAGACGCTT
AAGACTGGCCGTCGTTTTACAACGTCGTGACTGGGAAAACATCCATGCTAGCGTTAACGCGAGAGTAGGG
AACTGCCAGGCATCAAATAAAACGAAAGGCTCAGTCGGAAGACTGGGCCTTTCGTTTTATCTGTTGTTTG
TCGGTGAACGCTCTCCTGAGTAGGACAAATCCGCCGGGAGCGGATTTGAACGTTGTGAAGCAACGGCCCG
GAGGGTGGCGGGCAGGACGCCCGCCATAAACTGCCAGGCATCAAACTAAGCAGAAGGCCATCCTGACGGA
TGGCCTTTTTGCGTTTCTACAAACTCTTCCTGGCTAGCGGTACGCGTATTAATTGCGTTGCGCTCACTGC
CCGCTTTCCAGTCGGGAAACCTGTCGTGCCAGCTGCATTAATGAATCGGCCAACGCGCGGGGAA
