[The description below was written by a language model from this plasmid's Addgene catalogue record.]
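Description:
pFusB3-42 is a component plasmid from the FusX TALE assembly system, a library-based scheme designed to build complete TALE repeat arrays in a single cloning step. It is built on the FusB3 backbone (about 3 kb without insert), is classed as a TALEN-type vector, and is maintained in E. coli as a high-copy plasmid under spectinomycin selection. The record does not list the origin of replication or other backbone features, and no feature table is provided, although the use of pCR8-type sequencing primers suggests that the regions flanking the insert are related to that cloning vector.

The insert is a synthetic, pre-assembled trimer of TALE repeat units carrying the repeat variable diresidues NN, NN and HD. Under the standard TALE recognition code, NN preferentially reads guanine and HD reads cytosine, which matches the alternative name B3_GGC: the module specifies the DNA triplet GGC. The trimer was placed in the backbone through BsaI sites that were destroyed during cloning, consistent with a Golden Gate-style construction using type IIS enzymes that cut outside their recognition sites.

Within the system, this plasmid supplies RVD positions 13 to 15 of the final array. A user selects it when the target sequence has GGC at those positions, and combines it with the library members covering the other positions and a receiver vector to produce a custom TALEN or other TALE fusion for genome editing. It carries no recorded expression elements of its own and serves as a building block rather than a functional effector construct.
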