Addgene plasmid #63526: pFusB3-42
Purpose: Encodes RVD positions 13-15 in TALEN assembly
Depositing lab: Stephen Ekker. Depositing organization: Mayo Foundation for Medical Education and Research. Publication: FusX: A rapid one-step TALE assembly system for genome science. Ma AC, McNulty MS, Tanya PL, Jarryd CM, Martinez-Galvez G, Argue DP, Lee HB, Urban MD, Bullard CE, Blackburn PR, Man TK, Clark KJ, Ekker SC. Hum Gene Ther. 2016 Jun;27(6):451-63. doi: 10.1089/hum.2015.172 PubMed 26854857.
Backbone
  Vector backbone: FusB3
  Backbone size w/o insert (bp): 2991
  Vector type: TALEN
Growth in bacteria
  Bacterial resistance: Spectinomycin, 50 μg/mL
  Growth temperature: 37°C
  Growth strain: DH5alpha
  Copy number: High Copy
Gene/Insert
  Gene/Insert name: NN NN HD (alt name: B3_GGC)
  Species: Synthetic
  Mutation: none
  Cloning method: Restriction Enzyme; 5′ cloning site BsaI (destroyed during cloning); 3′ cloning site BsaI (destroyed during cloning)
  Sequencing primers: 5′ pCR8_F1; 3′ pCR8_R1
Terms and licenses: Academic/Nonprofit Terms; Industry Terms: Not Available to Industry
How to cite: pFusB3-42 was a gift from Stephen Ekker (Addgene plasmid # 63526 ; http://n2t.net/addgene:63526 ; RRID:Addgene_63526)
